Addgene plasmid #190850: pSilencer2.1-U6-NL8F50
Purpose: For mammalian expression of NL8F50, a dual-specificity aptamer that binds OGT and β-catenin. Expression is driven by a U6 promoter. This dual-specificity aptamer adopts a flexible linker.
Depositing lab: Gerald Hart. Depositing organization: University of Georgia. Publication: Dual-specificity RNA aptamers enable manipulation of target-specific O-GlcNAcylation and unveil functions of O-GlcNAc on beta-catenin. Zhu Y, Hart GW. Cell. 2022 Dec 30:S0092-8674(22)01529-X. doi: 10.1016/j.cell.2022.12.016. PubMed 36626902.
Backbone
  Vector backbone: pSilencer2.1-U6 hygro
  Total vector size (bp): 5090
  Vector type: Mammalian Expression, Synthetic Biology, Affinity Reagent/ Antibody
  Selectable markers: Hygromycin
Growth in bacteria
  Bacterial resistance: Ampicillin, 100 μg/mL
  Growth temperature: 37°C
  Growth strain: DH5alpha
  Copy number: High Copy
Gene/Insert
  Gene/Insert name: NL8F50 (A Dual-Specificity aptamer targeting OGT and β-catenin)
  Species: Synthetic
  Insert size (bp): 253
  Promoter: U6
  Cloning method: Gibson Cloning
  Sequencing primers: 5′ T7, LKO.1 5'; 3′ 2.0Rev
Terms and licenses: Academic/Nonprofit Terms; Industry Terms
How to cite: pSilencer2.1-U6-NL8F50 was a gift from Gerald Hart (Addgene plasmid # 190850 ; http://n2t.net/addgene:190850 ; RRID:Addgene_190850)
