[The description below was written by a language model from this plasmid's Addgene catalogue record and pLannotate feature annotations shown in this document.]
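Description:
pSilencer2.1-U6-NL8F50 is a mammalian expression plasmid of about 5.1 kb built on the pSilencer2.1-U6 hygro backbone, a vector designed for producing short, non-coding RNAs in mammalian cells. It replicates in E. coli from a high-copy ColE1/pUC-type origin and is selected with ampicillin through the β-lactamase gene. For selection of transfected mammalian cells it carries a hygromycin resistance cassette in which the hygromycin phosphotransferase coding sequence is driven by the SV40 enhancer/early promoter and terminated by an SV40 polyadenylation signal. The remaining annotations (lac promoter and operator elements, partial lacZα, lacI, ble, bom and rop fragments, and SP6 and T7 phage promoters upstream of the expression cassette) are backbone remnants of the cloning vector rather than functional parts of the payload.

The payload is a 253 bp synthetic insert, introduced by Gibson cloning, encoding NL8F50, a dual-specificity RNA aptamer that binds both O-GlcNAc transferase (OGT) and β-catenin; in this version the two aptamer modules are joined by a flexible linker. The insert itself is not annotated in the feature table, but the unannotated gap between the human U6 promoter and the lacZα fragment is consistent with its position. U6 is an RNA polymerase III promoter, well suited to high-level transcription of small structured RNAs with defined ends and no cap or poly(A) tail. By bridging OGT and β-catenin, the expressed aptamer is intended to bring the enzyme to this particular substrate, allowing target-specific manipulation of β-catenin O-GlcNAcylation in cells and study of its functional consequences.
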