Features (pLannotate 1.2.2; 20 found; start..end, strand, type, name):
     96..186     +  promoter       AmpR promoter (fragment): bla
    187..480     +  promoter       SV40 promoter (fragment): SV40 enhancer and early promoter
    529..1554    +  CDS            HygR: aminoglycoside phosphotransferase from E. coli; aph(4)-Ia; confers resistance to hygromycin
   1564..1689    +  CDS            ble (fragment): BLE_KLEPN - Experimental evidence at protein level: Swiss-Prot protein existence level 1. Binding protein with a strong affinity to the bleomycin family of antibiotics. Binds to CL990; an antimitotic-antibiotic compound. From Klebsiella pneumoniae.
   1684..1805    +  polyA_signal   SV40 poly(A) signal: SV40 polyadenylation signal
   1878..1894    -  protein_bind   lac operator: The lac repressor binds to the lac operator to inhibit transcription in E. coli. This inhibition can be relieved by adding lactose or isopropyl-β-D-thiogalactopyranoside (IPTG). lac repressor encoded by lacI
   1902..1926    -  promoter       lac promoter (fragment): promoter for the E. coli lac operon
   1936..1955    +  promoter       AmpR promoter (fragment): bla
   1956..2816    +  CDS            AmpR: β-lactamase; bla; confers resistance to ampicillin, carbenicillin, and related antibiotics
   2987..3575    +  rep_origin     ori: high-copy-number ColE1/pMB1/pBR322/pUC origin of replication
   3758..3850    +  CDS            lacI (fragment): lac repressor; lacI; The lac repressor binds to the lac operator to inhibit transcription in E. coli. This inhibition can be relieved by adding lactose or isopropyl-β-D-thiogalactopyranoside (IPTG).
   3863..3884    +  protein_bind   CAP binding site: CAP binding activates transcription in the presence of cAMP. E. coli catabolite activator protein
   3899..3929    +  promoter       lac promoter: promoter for the E. coli lac operon
   3937..3953    +  protein_bind   lac operator: The lac repressor binds to the lac operator to inhibit transcription in E. coli. This inhibition can be relieved by adding lactose or isopropyl-β-D-thiogalactopyranoside (IPTG). lac repressor encoded by lacI
   3997..4015    +  promoter       SP6 promoter: promoter for bacteriophage SP6 RNA polymerase
   4027..4045    +  promoter       T7 promoter: promoter for bacteriophage T7 RNA polymerase
   4176..4416    +  promoter       U6 promoter: RNA polymerase III promoter for human U6 snRNA
   4696..4850    +  CDS            lacZα (fragment): LacZα fragment of β-galactosidase; lacZ fragment
   4856..4955    -  misc_feature   bom (fragment): basis of mobility region from pBR322
   5057..1       -  CDS            rop (fragment) (across the origin): Rop protein, which maintains plasmids at low copy number; rop
>Addgene plasmid #190850 | pSilencer2.1-U6-NL8F50 | addgene full sequence | sequence record 379260 | Addgene NGS Result
GACGAAAGGGCCTCGTGATACGCCTATTTTTATAGGTTAATGTCATGATAATAATGGTTTCTTAGACGTC
AGGTGGCACTTTTCGGGGAAATGTGCGCGGAACCCCTATTTGTTTATTTTTCTAAATACATTCAAATATG
TATCCGCTCATGAGACAATAACCCTGATAAATGCTTCAATAATATTCCAGCAGGCAGAAGTATGCAAAGC
ATGCATCTCAATTAGTTAGCAACCAGGTGTGGAAAGTCCCCAGGCTCCCCAGCAGGCAGAAGTATGCAAA
GCATGCATCTCAATTAGTCAGCAACCATAGTCCCGCCCCTAACTCCGCCCATCCCGCCCCTAACTCCGCC
CAGTTCCGCCCATTCTCCGCCCCATGGCTGACTAATTTTTTTTATTTATGCAGAGGCCGAGGCCGCCTCT
GCCTCTGAGCTATTCCAGAAGTAGTGGGGAGGCTTTTTTGGAGGCCTAGGCTTTTGCAAAAAGCTCCCGG
GAGCTTGTATATCCATTTTCGGATCTGATCAGCACGTGATGAAAAAGCCTGAACTCACCGCGACGTCTGT
CGAGAAGTTTCTGATCGAAAAGTTCGACAGCGTCTCCGACCTGATGCAGCTCTCGGAGGGCGAAGAATCT
CGTGCTTTCAGCTTCGATGTAGGAGGGCGTGGATATGTCCTGCGGGTAAATAGCTGCGCCGATGGTTTCT
ACAAAGATCGTTATGTTTATCGGCACTTTGCATCGGCCGCGCTCCCGATTCCGGAAGTGCTTGACATTGG
GGAATTCAGCGAGAGCCTGACCTATTGCATCTCCCGCCGTGCACAGGGTGTCACGTTGCAAGACCTGCCT
GAAACCGAACTGCCCGCTGTTCTGCAGCCGGTCGCGGAGGCCATGGATGCGATCGCTGCGGCCGATCTTA
GCCAGACGAGCGGGTTCGGCCCATTCGGACCGCAAGGAATCGGTCAATACACTACATGGCGTGATTTCAT
ATGCGCGATTGCTGATCCCCATGTGTATCACTGGCAAACTGTGATGGACGACACCGTCAGTGCGTCCGTC
GCGCAGGCTCTCGATGAGCTGATGCTTTGGGCCGAGGACTGCCCCGAAGTCCGGCACCTCGTGCACGCGG
ATTTCGGCTCCAACAATGTCCTGACGGACAATGGCCGCATAACAGCGGTCATTGACTGGAGCGAGGCGAT
GTTCGGGGATTCCCAATACGAGGTCGCCAACATCTTCTTCTGGAGGCCGTGGTTGGCTTGTATGGAGCAG
CAGACGCGCTACTTCGAGCGGAGGCATCCGGAGCTTGCAGGATCGCCGCGGCTCCGGGCGTATATGCTCC
GCATTGGTCTTGACCAACTCTATCAGAGCTTGGTTGACGGCAATTTCGATGATGCAGCTTGGGCGCAGGG
TCGATGCGACGCAATCGTCCGATCCGGAGCCGGGACTGTCGGGCGTACACAAATCGCCCGCAGAAGCGCG
GCCGTCTGGACCGATGGCTGTGTAGAAGTACTCGCCGATAGTGGAAACCGACGCCCCAGCACTCGTCCGA
GGGCAAAGGAATAGCACGTGCTACGAGATTTCGATTCCACCGCCGCCTTCTATGAAAGGTTGGGCTTCGG
AATCGTTTTCCGGGACGCCGGCTGGATGATCCTCCAGCGCGGGGATCTCATGCTGGAGTTCTTCGCCCAC
CCCAACTTGTTTATTGCAGCTTATAATGGTTACAAATAAAGCAATAGCATCACAAATTTCACAAATAAAG
CATTTTTTTCACTGCATTCTAGTTGTGGTTTGTCCAAACTCATCAATGTATCTTATCATGTCTGTATACC
GTCGACCTCTAGCTAGAGCTTGGCGTAATCATGGTCATAGCTGTTTCCTGTGTGAAATTGTTATCCGCTC
ACAATTCCACACAACATACGAGCCGGAAGCATAAAGGTAAGCCTGAATATTGAAAAAGGAAGAGTATGAG
TATTCAACATTTCCGTGTCGCCCTTATTCCCTTTTTTGCGGCATTTTGCCTTCCTGTTTTTGCTCACCCA
GAAACGCTGGTGAAAGTAAAAGATGCTGAAGATCAGTTGGGTGCACGAGTGGGTTACATCGAACTGGATC
TCAACAGCGGTAAGATCCTTGAGAGTTTTCGCCCCGAAGAACGTTTTCCAATGATGAGCACTTTTAAAGT
TCTGCTATGTGGCGCGGTATTATCCCGTATTGACGCCGGGCAAGAGCAACTCGGTCGCCGCATACACTAT
TCTCAGAATGACTTGGTTGAGTACTCACCAGTCACAGAAAAGCATCTTACGGATGGCATGACAGTAAGAG
AATTATGCAGTGCTGCCATAACCATGAGTGATAACACTGCGGCCAACTTACTTCTGACAACGATCGGAGG
ACCGAAGGAGCTAACCGCTTTTTTGCACAACATGGGGGATCATGTAACTCGCCTTGATCGTTGGGAACCG
GAGCTGAATGAAGCCATACCAAACGACGAGCGTGACACCACGATGCCTGTAGCAATGGCAACAACGTTGC
GCAAACTATTAACTGGCGAACTACTTACTCTAGCTTCCCGGCAACAATTAATAGACTGGATGGAGGCGGA
TAAAGTTGCAGGACCACTTCTGCGCTCGGCCCTTCCGGCTGGCTGGTTTATTGCTGATAAATCTGGAGCC
GGTGAGCGTGGGTCTCGCGGTATCATTGCAGCACTGGGGCCAGATGGTAAGCCCTCCCGTATCGTAGTTA
TCTACACGACGGGGAGTCAGGCAACTATGGATGAACGAAATAGACAGATCGCTGAGATAGGTGCCTCACT
GATTAAGCATTGGTAACTGTCAGACCAAGTTTACTCATATATACTTTAGATTGATTTAAAACTTCATTTT
TAATTTAAAAGGATCTAGGTGAAGATCCTTTTTGATAATCTCATGACCAAAATCCCTTAACGTGAGTTTT
CGTTCCACTGAGCGTCAGACCCCGTAGAAAAGATCAAAGGATCTTCTTGAGATCCTTTTTTTCTGCGCGT
AATCTGCTGCTTGCAAACAAAAAAACCACCGCTACCAGCGGTGGTTTTTTTGCCGGATCAAGAGCTACCA
ACTCTTTTTCCGAAGGTAACTGGCTTCAGCAGAGCGCAGATACCAAATACTGTTCTTCTAGTGTAGCCGT
AGTTAGGCCACCACTTCAAGAACTCTGTAGCACCGCCTACATACCTCGCTCTGCTAATCCTGTTACCAGT
GGCTGCTGCCAGTGGCGATAAGTCGTGTCTTACCGGGTTGGACTCAAGACGATAGTTACCGGATAAGGCG
CAGCGGTCGGGCTGAACGGGGGGTTCGTGCACACAGCCCAGCTTGGAGCGAACGACCTACACCGAACTGA
GATACCTACAGCGTGAGCTATGAGAAAGCGCCACGCTTCCCGAAGGGAGAAAGGCGGACAGGTATCCGGT
AAGCGGCAGGGTCGGAACAGGAGAGCGCACGAGGGAGCTTCCAGGGGGAAACGCCTGGTATCTTTATAGT
CCTGTCGGGTTTCGCCACCTCTGACTTGAGCGTCGATTTTTGTGATGCTCGTCAGGGGGGCGGAGCCTAT
GGAAAAACGCCAGCAACGCGGCCTTTTTACGGTTCCTGGCCTTTTGCTGGCCTTTTGCTCACATGTTCTT
TCCTGCGTTATCCCCTGATTCTGTGGATAACCGTATTACCGCCTTTGAGTGAGCTGATACCGCTCGCCGC
AGCCGAACGACCGAGCGCAGCGAGTCAGTGAGCGAGGAAGCGGAAGAGCGCCCAATACGCAAACCGCCTC
TCCCCGCGCGTTGGCCGATTCATTAATGCAGCTGGCACGACAGGTTTCCCGACTGGAAAGCGGGCAGTGA
GCGCAACGCAATTAATGTGAGTTAGCTCACTCATTAGGCACCCCAGGCTTTACACTTTATGCTTCCGGCT
CGTATGTTGTGTGGAATTGTGAGCGGATAACAATTTCACACAGGAAACAGCTATGACATGATTACGAATT
GCAACGATTTAGGTGACACTATAGAAGAGAAGGAATTAATACGACTCACTATAGGGAGAGAGAGAGAATT
ACCCTCACTAAAGGGAGGAGAAGCATGAATTCCCCAGTGGAAAGACGCGCAGGCAAAACGCACCACGTGA
CGGAGCGTGACCGCGCGCCGAGCGCGCGCCAAGGTCGGGCAGGAAGAGGGCCTATTTCCCATGATTCCTT
CATATTTGCATATACGATACAAGGCTGTTAGAGAGATAATTAGAATTAATTTGACTGTAAACACAAAGAT
ATTAGTACAAAATACGTGACGTAGAAAGTAATAATTTCTTGGGTAGTTTGCAGTTTTAAAATTATGTTTT
AAAATGGACTATCATATGCTTACCGTAACTTGAAAGTATTTCGATTTCTTGGGTTTATATATCTTGTGGA
AAGGACGAAACACCGGGAGAATCACTTACGGATCCTCGTTAAGTGGCTCTCAGTCGCCCGTAACTCCGAT
GCCGATGCAGCGGCGACAACTGCACCCAAGGCTCGGAAGCTTCAACACACACACACACACACACACACAC
ACCAACACACACACACACACACAAAAAAGCTTCTGGGCGGCGATGAGATGACGTGTGCGGTGGTCGAGAG
GTACCTTGGGTGAGGGAAGGGAAGGGAGGTTGACCACTGCGTGACTGCCCAGAAGCTTTTTTTGGAAAAG
CTTGGCACTGGCCGTCGTTTTACAACGTCGTGACTGGGAAAACCCTGGCGTTACCCAACTTAATCGCCTT
GCAGCACATCCCCCTTTCGCCAGCTGGCGTAATAGCGAAGAGGCCCGCACCGATCGCCCTTCCCAACAGT
TGCGCAGCCTGAATGGCGAATGGCGCCTGATGCGGTATTTTCTCCTTACGCATCTGTGCGGTATTTCACA
CCGCATATGGTGCACTCTCAGTACAATCTGCTCTGATGCCGCATAGTTAAGCCAGCCCCGACACCCGCCA
ACACCCGCTGACGCGCCCTGACGGGCTTGTCTGCTCCCGGCATCCGCTTACAGACAAGCTGTGACCGTCT
CCGGGAGCTGCATGTGTCAGAGGTTTTCACCGTCATCACCGAAACGCGCGA
